>Addgene plasmid #160630 | pEGB3_alpha2 35:PhyB:VP16 (GB2745) | depositor full sequence | sequence record 310991 | Full Sequence
TAACAAGCTTCGTCTCAGTCAGGAGACTAGAGCCAAGCTGATCTCCTTTGCCCCGGAGATCACCATGGAC
GACTTTCTCTATCTCTACGATCTAGGAAGAAAGTTCGACGGAGAAGGTGACGATACCATGTTCACCACCG
ATAATGAGAAGATTAGCCTCTTCAATTTCAGAAAGAATGCTGACCCACAGATGGTTAGAGAGGCCTACGC
GGCAGGTCTGATCAAGACGATCTACCCGAGTAATAATCTCCAGGAGATCAAATACCTTCCCAAGAAGGTT
AAAGATGCAGTCAAAAGATTCAGGACTAACTGCATCAAGAACACAGAGAAAGATATATTTCTCAAGATCA
GAAGTACTATTCCAGTATGGACGATTCAAGGCTTGCTTCATAAACCAAGGCAAGTAATAGAGATTGGAGT
CTCTAAGAAAGTAGTTCCTACTGAATCAAAGGCCATGGAGTCAAAAATTCAGATCGAGGATCTAACAGAA
CTCGCCGTGAAGACTGGCGAACAGTTCATACAGAGTCTTTTACGACTCAATGACAAGAAGAAAATCTTCG
TCAACATGGTGGAGCACGACACTCTCGTCTACTCCAAGAATATCAAAGATACAGTCTCAGAAGACCAAAG
GGCTATTGAGACTTTTCAACAAAGGGTAATATCGGGAAACCTCCTCGGATTCCATTGCCCAGCTATCTGT
CACTTCATCAAAAGGACAGTAGAAAAGGAAGGTGGCACCTACAAATGCCATCATTGCGATAAAGGAAAGG
CTATCGTTCAAGATGCCTCTGCCGACAGTGGTCCCAAAGATGGACCCCCACCCACGAGGAGCATCGTGGA
AAAAGAAGACGTTCCAACCACGTCTTCAAAGCAAGTGGATTGATGTGATATCTCCACTGACGTAAGGGAT
GACGCACAATCCCACTATCCTTCGCAAGACCCTTCCTCTATATAAGGAAGTTCATTTCATTTGGAGAGGA
CTCCGGTATTTTTACAACAATACCACAACAAAACAAACAACAAACAACATTACAATTTACTATTCTAGTC
GAAATGACAACAATGGTTTCCGGAGTCGGGGGTAGTGGCGGTGGCCGTGGCGGTGGCCGTGGCGGAGAAG
AAGAACCGTCGTCAAGTCACACTCCTAATAACCGAAGAGGAGGAGAACAAGCTCAATCGTCGGGAACGAA
ATCTCTCAGACCAAGAAGCAACACTGAATCAATGAGCAAAGCAATTCAACAGTACACCGTCGACGCAAGA
CTCCACGCCGTTTTCGAACAATCCGGCGAATCAGGGAAATCATTCGACTACTCACAATCACTCAAAACGA
CGACGTACGGTTCCTCTGTACCTGAGCAACAGATCACAGCTTATCTCTCTCGAATCCAGCGAGGTGGTTA
CATTCAGCCTTTCGGATGTATGATCGCCGTCGATGAATCCAGTTTCCGGATCATCGGTTACAGTGAAAAC
GCCAGAGAAATGTTAGGGATTATGCCTCAATCTGTTCCTACTCTTGAGAAACCTGAGATTCTAGCTATGG
GAACTGATGTGAGATCTTTGTTCACTTCTTCGAGCTCGATTCTACTCGAGCGTGCTTTCGTTGCTCGAGA
GATTACCTTGTTAAATCCGGTTTGGATCCATTCCAAGAATACTGGTAAACCGTTTTACGCCATTCTTCAT
AGGATTGATGTTGGTGTTGTTATTGATTTAGAGCCAGCTAGAACTGAAGATCCTGCGCTTTCTATTGCTG
GTGCTGTTCAATCGCAGAAACTCGCGGTTCGTGCGATTTCTCAGTTACAGGCTCTTCCTGGTGGAGATAT
TAAGCTTTTGTGTGACACTGTCGTGGAAAGTGTGAGGGACTTGACTGGTTATGATCGTGTTATGGTTTAT
AAGTTTCATGAAGATGAGCATGGAGAAGTTGTAGCTGAGAGTAAACGAGATGATTTAGAGCCTTATATTG
GACTGCATTATCCTGCTACTGATATTCCTCAAGCGTCAAGGTTCTTGTTTAAGCAGAACCGTGTCCGAAT
GATAGTAGATTGCAATGCCACACCTGTTCTTGTGGTCCAGGACGATAGGCTAACTCAGTCTATGTGCTTG
GTTGGTTCTACTCTTAGGGCTCCTCATGGTTGTCACTCTCAGTATATGGCTAACATGGGATCTATTGCGT
CTTTAGCAATGGCGGTTATAATCAATGGAAATGAAGATGATGGGAGCAATGTAGCTAGTGGAAGAAGCTC
GATGAGGCTTTGGGGTTTGGTTGTTTGCCATCACACTTCTTCTCGCTGCATACCGTTTCCGCTAAGGTAT
GCTTGTGAGTTTTTGATGCAGGCTTTCGGTTTACAGTTAAACATGGAATTGCAGTTAGCTTTGCAAATGT
CAGAGAAACGCGTTTTGAGAACGCAGACACTGTTATGTGATATGCTTCTGCGTGACTCGCCTGCTGGAAT
TGTTACACAGAGTCCCAGTATCATGGACTTAGTGAAATGTGACGGTGCAGCATTTCTTTACCACGGGAAG
TATTACCCGTTGGGTGTTGCTCCTAGTGAAGTTCAGATAAAAGATGTTGTGGAGTGGTTGCTTGCGAATC
ATGCGGATTCAACCGGATTAAGCACTGATAGTTTAGGCGATGCGGGGTATCCCGGTGCAGCTGCGTTAGG
GGATGCTGTGTGCGGTATGGCAGTTGCATATATCACAAAAAGAGACTTTCTTTTTTGGTTTCGATCTCAC
ACTGCGAAAGAAATCAAATGGGGAGGCGCTAAGCATCATCCGGAGGATAAAGATGATGGGCAACGAATGC
ATCCTCGTTCGTCCTTTCAGGCTTTTCTTGAAGTTGTTAAGAGCCGGAGTCAGCCATGGGAAACTGCGGA
AATGGATGCGATTCACTCGCTCCAGCTTATTCTGAGAGACTCTTTTAAAGAATCTGAGGCGGCTATGAAC
TCTAAAGTTGTGGATGGTGTGGTTCAGCCATGTAGGGATATGGCGGGGGAACAGGGGATTGATGAGTTAG
GTGAATTCGATAGTGCTGGTAGTGCTGGTAGTGCTGGTTCGGGTTCCGCGTACAGCCGCGCGCGTACGAA
AAACAATTACGGGTCTACCATCGAGGGCCTGCTCGATCTCCCGGACGACGACGCCCCCGAAGAGGCGGGG
CTGGCGGCTCCGCGCCTGTCCTTTCTCCCCGCGGGACACACGCGCAGACTGTCGACGGCCCCCCCGACCG
ATGTCAGCCTGGGGGACGAGCTCCACTTAGACGGCGAGGACGTGGCGATGGCGCATGCCGACGCGCTAGA
CGATTTCGATCTGGACATGTTGGGGGACGGGGATTCCCCGGGTCCGGGATTTACCCCCCACGACTCCGCC
CCCTACGGCGCTCTGGATATGGCCGACTTCGAGTTTGAGCAGATGTTTACCGATGCCCTTGGAATTGACG
AGTACGGTGGGCCAAAGAAGAAGAGGAAGGTGTAGGCTTGGAATGGATCTTCGATCCCGATCGTTCAAAC
ATTTGGCAATAAAGTTTCTTAAGATTGAATCCTGTTGCCGGTCTTGCGACGATTATCATATAATTTCTGT
TGAATTACGTTAAGCATGTAATAATTAACATGTAATGCATGACGTTATTTATGAGATGGGTTTTTATGAT
TAGAGTCCCGCAATTATACATTTAATACGCGATAGAAAACAAAATATAGCGCGCAAACTAGGATAAATTA
TCGCGCDCGGTGTCATCTATGTTACTAGATCGGGAATTGCCAAGCTAATTCTTGAAGACGAAAGGGCCTC
GTGATACGCCTATTTTTATAGGTTAATGTCATGATAATAATGGTTTCTTAGACGTCAGGTGGCACTTTTC
GGGGAAATGTGCGCGGAACCCCTATTTGTTTATTTTTCTAAATACATTCAAATATGTATCCGCTCATGAG
ACAATAACCCTGATAAATGCTTCAATAATGGGACCGACTCGCGCTTGAGACGAAGCTTTGACAGGATATA
TTGGCGGGTAAACCTAAGAGAAAAGAGCGTTTATTAGAATAATCGGATATTTAAAAGGGCGTGAAAAGGT
TTATCCGTTCGTCCATTTGTATGTGCATGCCAACCACAGGGTTCCCCTCGGGATCAAAGTACTTTGATCC
AACCCCTCCGCTGCTATAGTGCAGTCGGCTTCTGACGTTCAGTGCAGCCGTCATCTGAAAACGACATGTC
GCACAAGTCCTAAGTTACGCGACAGGCTGCCGCCCTGCCCTTTTCCTGGCGTTTTCTTGTCGCGTGTTTT
AGTCGCATAAAGTAGAATACTTGCGACTAGAACCGGAGACATTACGCCATGAACAAGAGCGCCGCCGCTG
GCCTGCTGGGCTATGCCCGCGTCAGCACCGACGACCAGGACTTGACCAACCAACGGGCCGAACTGCACGC
GGCCGGCTGCACCAAGCTGTTTTCCGAGAAGATCACCGGCACCAGGCGCGACCGCCCGGAGCTGGCCAGG
ATGCTTGACCACCTACGCCCTGGCGACGTTGTGACAGTGACCAGGCTAGACCGCCTGGCCCGCAGCACCC
GCGACCTACTGGACATTGCCGAGCGCATCCAGGAGGCCGGCGCGGGCCTGCGTAGCCTGGCAGAGCCGTG
GGCCGACACCACCACGCCGGCCGGCCGCATGGTGTTGACCGTGTTCGCCGGCATTGCCGAGTTCGAGCGT
TCCCTAATCATCGACCGCACCCGGAGCGGGCGCGAGGCCGCCAAGGCCCGAGGCGTGAAGTTTGGCCCCC
GCCCTACCCTCACCCCGGCACAGATCGCGCACGCCCGCGAGCTGATCGACCAGGAAGGCCGCACCGTGAA
AGAGGCGGCTGCACTGCTTGGCGTGCATCGCTCGACCCTGTACCGCGCACTTGAGCGCAGCGAGGAAGTG
ACGCCCACCGAGGCCAGGCGGCGCGGTGCCTTCCGTGAGGACGCATTGACCGAGGCCGACGCCCTGGCGG
CCGCCGAGAATGAACGCCAAGAGGAACAAGCATGAAACCGCACCAGGACGGCCAGGACGAACCGTTTTTC
ATTACCGAAGAGATCGAGGCGGAGATGATCGCGGCCGGGTACGTGTTCGAGCCGCCCGCGCACCTCTCAA
CCGTGCGGCTGCATGAAATCCTGGCCGGTTTGTCTGATGCCAAGCTGGCGGCCTGGCCGGCCAGCTTGGC
CGCTGAAGAAACCGAGCGCCGCCGTCTAAAAAGGTGATGTGTATTTGAGTAAAACAGCTTGCGTCATGCG
GTCGCTGCGTATATGATCCGATGAGTAAATAAACAAATACGCAAGGGGAACGCATGAAGGTTATCGCTGT
ACTTAACCAGAAAGGCGGGTCAGGCAAGACGACCATCGGAACCCATCTAGCCCGCGCCCTGCAACTCGCC
GGGGCCGATGTTCTGTTAGTCGATTCCGATCCCCAGGGCAGTGCCCGCGATTGGGCGGCCGTGCGGGAAG
ATCAACCGCTAACCGTTGTCGGCATCGACCGCCCGACGATTGACCGCGACGTGAAGGCCATCGGCCGGCG
CGACTTCGTAGTGATCGACGGAGCGCCCCAGGCGGCGGACTTGGCTGTGTCCGCGATCAAGGCAGCCGAC
TTCGTGCTGATTCCGGTGCAGCCAAGCCCTTACGACATATGGGCCACCGCCGACCTGGTGGAGCTGGTTA
AGCAGCGCATTGAGGTCACGGATGGAAGGCTACAAGCGGCCTTTGTCGTGTCGCGGGCGATCAAAGGCAC
GCGCATCGGCGGTGAGGTTGCCGAGGCGCTGGCCGGGTACGAGCTGCCCATTCTTGAGTCCCGTATCACG
CAGCGCGTGAGCTACCCAGGCACTGCCGCCGCCGGCACAACCGTTCTTGAATCAGAACCCGAGGGCGACG
CTGCCCGCGAGGTCCAGGCGCTGGCCGCTGAAATTAAATCAAAACTCATTTGAGTTAATGAGGTAAAGAG
AAAATGAGCAAAAGCACAAACACGCTAAGTGCCGGCCGTCCGAGCGCACGCAGCAGCAAGGCTGCAACGT
TGGCCAGCCTGGCAGACACGCCAGCCATGAAGCGGGTCAACTTTCAGTTGCCGGCGGAGGATCACACCAA
GCTGAAGATGTACGCGGTACGCCAAGGCAAGACCATTACCGAGCTGCTATCTGAATAGATCGCGCAGCTA
CCAGAGTAAATGAGCAAATGAATAAATGAGTAGATGAATTTTAGCGGCTAAAGGAGGCGGCATGGAAAAT
CAAGAACAACCAGGCACCGACGCCGTGGAATGCCCCATGTGTGGAGGAACGGGCGGTTGGCCAGGCGTAA
GCGGCTGGGTTGTCTGCCGGCCCTGCAATGGCACTGGAACCCCCAAGCCCGAGGAATCGGCGTGACGGTC
GCAAACCATCCGGCCCGGTACAAATCGGCGCGGCGCTGGGTGATGACCTGGTGGAGAAGTTGAAGGCCGC
GCAGGCCGCCCAGCGGCAACGCATCGAGGCAGAAGCACGCCCCGGTGAATCGTGGCAAGCGGCCGCTGAT
CGAATCCGCAAAGAATCCCGGCAACCGCCGGCAGCCGGTGCGCCGTCGATTAGGAAGCCGCCCAAGGGCG
ACGAGCAACCAGATTTTTTCGTTCCGATGCTCTATGACGTGGGCACCCGCGATAGTCGCAGCATCATGGA
CGTGGCCGTTTTCCGTCTGTCGAAGCGTGACCGACGAGCTGGCGAGGTGATCCGCTACGAGCTTCCAGAC
GGGCACGTAGAGGTTTCCGCAGGGCCGGCCGGCATGGCCAGTGTGTGGGATTACGACCTGGTACTGATGG
CGGTTTCCCATCTAACCGAATCCATGAACCGATACCGGGAAGGGAAGGGAGACAAGCCCGGCCGCGTGTT
CCGTCCACACGTTGCGGACGTACTCAAGTTCTGCCGGCGAGCCGATGGCGGAAAGCAGAAAGACGACCTG
GTAGAAACCTGCATTCGGTTAAACACCACGCACGTTGCCATGCAGCGTACGAAGAAGGCCAAGAACGGCC
GCCTGGTGACGGTATCCGAGGGTGAAGCCTTGATTAGCCGCTACAAGATCGTAAAGAGCGAAACCGGGCG
GCCGGAGTACATCGAGATCGAGCTAGCTGATTGGATGTACCGCGAGATCACAGAAGGCAAGAACCCGGAC
GTGCTGACGGTTCACCCCGATTACTTTTTGATCGATCCCGGCATCGGCCGTTTTCTCTACCGCCTGGCAC
GCCGCGCCGCAGGCAAGGCAGAAGCCAGATGGTTGTTCAAGACGATCTACGAACGCAGTGGCAGCGCCGG
AGAGTTCAAGAAGTTCTGTTTCACCGTGCGCAAGCTGATCGGGTCAAATGACCTGCCGGAGTACGATTTG
AAGGAGGAGGCGGGGCAGGCTGGCCCGATCCTAGTCATGCGCTACCGCAACCTGATCGAGGGCGAAGCAT
CCGCCGGTTCCTAATGTACGGAGCAGATGCTAGGGCAAATTGCCCTAGCAGGGGAAAAAGGTCGAAAAGG
ACTCTTTCCTGTGGATAGCACGTACATTGGGAACCCAAAGCCGTACATTGGGAACCGGAACCCGTACATT
GGGAACCCAAAGCCGTACATTGGGAACCGGTCACACATGTAAGTGACTGATATAAAAGAGAAAAAAGGCG
ATTTTTCCGCCTAAAACTCTTTAAAACTTATTAAAACTCTTAAAACCCGCCTGGCCTGTGCATAACTGTC
TGGCCAGCGCACAGCCGAAGAGCTGCAAAAAGCGCCTACCCTTCGGTCGCTGCGCTCCCTACGCCCCGCC
GCTTCGCGTCGGCCTATCGCGGCCGCTGGCCGCTCAAAAATGGCTGGCCTACGGCCAGGCAATCTACCAG
GGCGCGGACAAGCCGCGCCGTCGCCACTCGACCGCCGGCGCCCACATCAAGGCACCCTGCCTCGCGCGTT
TCGGTGATGACGGTGAAAACCTCTGACACATGCAGCTCCCGGTGACGGTCACAGCTTGTCTGTAAGCGGA
TGCCGGGAGCAGACAAGCCCGTCAGGGCGCGTCAGCGGGTGTTGGCGGGTGTCGGGGCGCAGCCATGACC
CAGTCACGTAGCGATAGCGGAGTGTATACTGGCTTAACTATGCGGCATCAGAGCAGATTGTACTGAGAGT
GCACCATATGCGGTGTGAAATACCGCACAGATGCGTAAGGAGAAAATACCGCATCAGGCGCTCTTCCGCT
TCCTCGCTCACTGACTCGCTGCGCTCGGTCGTTCGGCTGCGGCGAGCGGTATCAGCTCACTCAAAGGCGG
TAATACGGTTATCCACAGAATCAGGGGATAACGCAGGAAAGAACATGTGAGCAAAAGGCCAGCAAAAGGC
CAGGAACCGTAAAAAGGCCGCGTTGCTGGCGTTTTTCCATAGGCTCCGCCCCCCTGACGAGCATCACAAA
AATCGACGCTCAAGTCAGAGGTGGCGAAACCCGACAGGACTATAAAGATACCAGGCGTTTCCCCCTGGAA
GCTCCCTCGTGCGCTCTCCTGTTCCGACCCTGCCGCTTACCGGATACCTGTCCGCCTTTCTCCCTTCGGG
AAGCGTGGCGCTTTCTCATAGCTCACGCTGTAGGTATCTCAGTTCGGTGTAGGTCGTTCGCTCCAAGCTG
GGCTGTGTGCACGAACCCCCCGTTCAGCCCGACCGCTGCGCCTTATCCGGTAACTATCGTCTTGAGTCCA
ACCCGGTAAGACACGACTTATCGCCACTGGCAGCAGCCACTGGTAACAGGATTAGCAGAGCGAGGTATGT
AGGCGGTGCTACAGAGTTCTTGAAGTGGTGGCCTAACTACGGCTACACTAGAAGGACAGTATTTGGTATC
TGCGCTCTGCTGAAGCCAGTTACCTTCGGAAAAAGAGTTGGTAGCTCTTGATCCGGCAAACAAACCACCG
CTGGTAGCGGTGGTTTTTTTGTTTGCAAGCAGCAGATTACGCGCAGAAAAAAAGGATCTCAAGAAGATCC
TTTGATCTTTTCTACGGGGTCTGACGCTCAGTGGAACGAAAACTCACGTTAAGGGATTTTGGTCATGCAT
TCTAGGTGATTAGAAAAACTCATCGAGCATCAAATGAAACTGCAATTTATTCATATCAGGATTATCAATA
CCATATTTTTGAAAAAGCCGTTTCTGTAATGAAGGAGAAAACTCACCGAGGCAGTTCCATAGGATGGCAA
GATCCTGGTATCGGTCTGCGATTCCGACTCGTCCAACATCAATACAACCTATTAATTTCCCCTCGTCAAA
AATAAGGTTATCAAGTGAGAAATCACCATGAGTGACGACTGAATCCGGTGAGAATGGCAAAAGTTTATGC
ATTTCTTTCCAGACTTGTTCAACAGGCCAGCCATTACGCTCGTCATCAAAATCACTCGCATCAACCAAAC
CGTTATTCATTCGTGATTGCGCCTGAGCGAGTCGAAATACGCGATCGCTGTTAAAAGGACAATTACAAAC
AGGAATCGAATGCAACCGGCGCAGGAACACTGCCAGCGCATCAACAATATTTTCACCTGAATCAGGATAT
TCTTCTAATACCTGGAATGCTGTTTTCCCTGGGATCGCAGTGGTGAGTAACCATGCATCATCAGGAGTAC
GGATAAAATGCTTGATGGTCGGAAGAGGCATAAATTCCGTCAGCCAGTTTAGTCTGACCATCTCATCTGT
AACATCATTGGCAACGCTACCTTTGCCATGTTTCAGAAACAACTCTGGCGCATCGGGCTTCCCATACAAT
CGGTAGATTGTCGCACCTGATTGCCCGACATTATCGCGAGCCCATTTATACCCATATAAATCAGCATCCA
TGTTGGAATTTAATCGCGGCCTTGAGCAAGACGTTTCCCGTTGAATATGGCTCATAACAGAACTTATTAT
TTCCTTCCTCTTTTCTACAGTATTTAAAGATACCCCAAGAAGCTAATTATAACAAGACGAACTCCAATTC
ACTGTTCCTTGCATTCTAAAACCTTAAATACCAGAAAACAGCTTTTTCAAAGTTGTTTTCAAAGTTGGCG
TATAACATAGTATCGACGGAGCCGATTTTGAAACCGCGGTGATCACAGGCAGCAACGCTCTGTCATCGTT
ACAATCAACATGCTACCCTCCGCGAGATCATCCGTGTTTCAAACCCGGCAGCTTAGTTGCCGTTCTTCCG
AATAGCATCGGTAACATGAGCAAAGTCTGCCGCCTTACAACGGCTCTCCCGCTGACGCCGTCCCGGACTG
ATGGGCTGCCTGTATCGAGTGGTGATTTTGTGCCGAGCTGCCGGTCGGGGAGCTGTTGGCTGGCTGGTGG
CAGGATATATTGTGGTGTAAACA
Features (pLannotate 1.2.2; 17 found; start..end, strand, type, name):
    637..981     +  promoter       CaMV 35S promoter: strong constitutive promoter from cauliflower mosaic virus
    934..980     +  promoter       minimal CaMV 35S promoter: minimal 35S promoter from cauliflower mosaic virus
   1012..1037    +  misc_feature   TMV Ω (fragment): translational enhancer from the tobacco mosaic virus 5'-leader sequence (Gallie et al., 1988)
   1063..3012    +  CDS            PHYB (fragment): PHYB_ARATH - Also known as HY3 From Arabidopsis thaliana (Mouse-ear cress).
   3208..3441    +  CDS            VP16 AD: transcriptional activation domain of herpes simplex virus protein VP16 (Triezenberg et al., 1988; Cousens et al., 1989); UL48
   3489..3741    +  terminator     NOS terminator: nopaline synthase terminator and poly(A) signal
   3862..3949    +  promoter       AmpR promoter (fragment): bla
   3979..4003    +  misc_feature   RB T-DNA repeat: right border repeat from nopaline C58 T-DNA
   4343..4744    +  CDS            Y4CG_SINFN (fragment): Protein inferred from homology: Swiss-Prot protein existence level 3. From Sinorhizobium fredii (strain NBRC 101917 / NGR234).
   5304..5933    +  CDS            pVS1 StaA: stability protein from the Pseudomonas plasmid pVS1 (Heeb et al., 2000)
   6366..7434    +  CDS            pVS1 RepA (fragment): replication protein from the Pseudomonas plasmid pVS1 (Heeb et al., 2000)
   7500..7694    +  rep_origin     pVS1 oriV: origin of replication for the Pseudomonas plasmid pVS1 (Heeb et al., 2000)
   7897..7936    +  CDS            rop (fragment): Rop protein, which maintains plasmids at low copy number; rop
   8038..8178    +  misc_feature   bom: basis of mobility region from pBR322
   8364..8952    -  rep_origin     ori: high-copy-number ColE1/pMB1/pBR322/pUC origin of replication
   9040..9855    -  CDS            KanR: aminoglycoside phosphotransferase; aph(3')-Ia; confers resistance to kanamycin in bacteria or G418 (Geneticin®) in eukaryotes
  10288..10312   +  misc_feature   LB T-DNA repeat: left border repeat from nopaline C58 T-DNA
