>Addgene plasmid #160630 | pEGB3_alpha2 35:PhyB:VP16 (GB2745) | addgene full sequence | sequence record 321969 | Addgene NGS Result
TAACAAGCTTCGTCTCAGTCAGGAGACTAGAGCCAAGCTGATCTCCTTTGCCCCGGAGATCACCATGGAC
GACTTTCTCTATCTCTACGATCTAGGAAGAAAGTTCGACGGAGAAGGTGACGATACCATGTTCACCACCG
ATAATGAGAAGATTAGCCTCTTCAATTTCAGAAAGAATGCTGACCCACAGATGGTTAGAGAGGCCTACGC
GGCAGGTCTGATCAAGACGATCTACCCGAGTAATAATCTCCAGGAGATCAAATACCTTCCCAAGAAGGTT
AAAGATGCAGTCAAAAGATTCAGGACTAACTGCATCAAGAACACAGAGAAAGATATATTTCTCAAGATCA
GAAGTACTATTCCAGTATGGACGATTCAAGGCTTGCTTCATAAACCAAGGCAAGTAATAGAGATTGGAGT
CTCTAAGAAAGTAGTTCCTACTGAATCAAAGGCCATGGAGTCAAAAATTCAGATCGAGGATCTAACAGAA
CTCGCCGTGAAGACTGGCGAACAGTTCATACAGAGTCTTTTACGACTCAATGACAAGAAGAAAATCTTCG
TCAACATGGTGGAGCACGACACTCTCGTCTACTCCAAGAATATCAAAGATACAGTCTCAGAAGACCAAAG
GGCTATTGAGACTTTTCAACAAAGGGTAATATCGGGAAACCTCCTCGGATTCCATTGCCCAGCTATCTGT
CACTTCATCAAAAGGACAGTAGAAAAGGAAGGTGGCACCTACAAATGCCATCATTGCGATAAAGGAAAGG
CTATCGTTCAAGATGCCCCTGCCGACAGTGGTCCCAAAGATGGACCCCCACCCACGAGGAGCATCGTGGA
AAAAGAAGACGTTCCAACCACGTCTTCAAAGCAAGTGGATTGATGTGATATCTCCACTGACGTAAGGGAT
GACGCACAATCCCACTATCCTTCGCAAGACCCTTCCTCTATATAAGGAAGTTCATTTCATTTGGAGAGGA
CTCCGGTATTTTTACAACAATTACCACAACAAAACAAACAACAAACAACATTACAATTTACTATTCTAGT
CGAAATGACAACAATGGTTTCCGGAGTCGGGGGTAGTGGCGGTGGCCGTGGCGGTGGCCGTGGCGGAGAA
GAAGAACCGTCGTCAAGTCACACTCCTAATAACCGAAGAGGAGGAGAACAAGCTCAATCGTCGGGAACGA
AATCTCTCAGACCAAGAAGCAACACTGAATCAATGAGCAAAGCAATTCAACAGTACACCGTCGACGCAAG
ACTCCACGCCGTTTTCGAACAATCCGGCGAATCAGGGAAATCATTCGACTACTCACAATCACTCAAAACG
ACGACGTACGGTTCCTCTGTACCTGAGCAACAGATCACAGCTTATCTCTCTCGAATCCAGCGAGGTGGTT
ACATTCAGCCTTTCGGATGTATGATCGCCGTCGATGAATCCAGTTTCCGGATCATCGGTTACAGTGAAAA
CGCCAGAGAAATGTTAGGGATTATGCCTCAATCTGTTCCTACTCTTGAGAAACCTGAGATTCTAGCTATG
GGAACTGATGTGAGATCTTTGTTCACTTCTTCGAGCTCGATTCTACTCGAGCGTGCTTTCGTTGCTCGAG
AGATTACCTTGTTAAATCCGGTTTGGATCCATTCCAAGAATACTGGTAAACCGTTTTACGCCATTCTTCA
TAGGATTGATGTTGGTGTTGTTATTGATTTAGAGCCAGCTAGAACTGAAGATCCTGCGCTTTCTATTGCT
GGTGCTGTTCAATCGCAGAAACTCGCGGTTCGTGCGATTTCTCAGTTACAGGCTCTTCCTGGTGGAGATA
TTAAGCTTTTGTGTGACACTGTCGTGGAAAGTGTGAGGGACTTGACTGGTTATGATCGTGTTATGGTTTA
TAAGTTTCATGAAGATGAGCATGGAGAAGTTGTAGCTGAGAGTAAACGAGATGATTTAGAGCCTTATATT
GGACTGCATTATCCTGCTACTGATATTCCTCAAGCGTCAAGGTTCTTGTTTAAGCAGAACCGTGTCCGAA
TGATAGTAGATTGCAATGCCACACCTGTTCTTGTGGTCCAGGACGATAGGCTAACTCAGTCTATGTGCTT
GGTTGGTTCTACTCTTAGGGCTCCTCATGGTTGTCACTCTCAGTATATGGCTAACATGGGATCTATTGCG
TCTTTAGCAATGGCGGTTATAATCAATGGAAATGAAGATGATGGGAGCAATGTAGCTAGTGGAAGAAGCT
CGATGAGGCTTTGGGGTTTGGTTGTTTGCCATCACACTTCTTCTCGCTGCATACCGTTTCCGCTAAGGTA
TGCTTGTGAGTTTTTGATGCAGGCTTTCGGTTTACAGTTAAACATGGAATTGCAGTTAGCTTTGCAAATG
TCAGAGAAACGCGTTTTGAGAACGCAGACACTGTTATGTGATATGCTTCTGCGTGACTCGCCTGCTGGAA
TTGTTACACAGAGTCCCAGTATCATGGACTTAGTGAAATGTGACGGTGCAGCATTTCTTTACCACGGGAA
GTATTACCCGTTGGGTGTTGCTCCTAGTGAAGTTCAGATAAAAGATGTTGTGGAGTGGTTGCTTGCGAAT
CATGCGGATTCAACCGGATTAAGCACTGATAGTTTAGGCGATGCGGGGTATCCCGGTGCAGCTGCGTTAG
GGGATGCTGTGTGCGGTATGGCAGTTGCATATATCACAAAAAGAGACTTTCTTTTTTGGTTTCGATCTCA
CACTGCGAAAGAAATCAAATGGGGAGGCGCTAAGCATCATCCGGAGGATAAAGATGATGGGCAACGAATG
CATCCTCGTTCGTCCTTTCAGGCTTTTCTTGAAGTTGTTAAGAGCCGGAGTCAGCCATGGGAAACTGCGG
AAATGGATGCGATTCACTCGCTCCAGCTTATTCTGAGAGACTCTTTTAAAGAATCTGAGGCGGCTATGAA
CTCTAAAGTTGTGGATGGTGTGGTTCAGCCATGTAGGGATATGGCGGGGGAACAGGGGATTGATGAGTTA
GGTGAATTCGATAGTGCTGGTAGTGCTGGTAGTGCTGGTTCGGGTTCCGCGTACAGCCGCGCGCGTACGA
AAAACAATTACGGGTCTACCATCGAGGGCCTGCTCGATCTCCCGGACGACGACGCCCCCGAAGAGGCGGG
GCTGGCGGCTCCGCGCCTGTCCTTTCTCCCCGCGGGACACACGCGCAGACTGTCGACGGCCCCCCCGACC
GATGTCAGCCTGGGGGACGAGCTCCACTTAGACGGCGAGGACGTGGCGATGGCGCATGCCGACGCGCTAG
ACGATTTCGATCTGGACATGTTGGGGGACGGGGATTCCCCGGGTCCGGGATTTACCCCCCACGACTCCGC
CCCCTACGGCGCTCTGGATATGGCCGACTTCGAGTTTGAGCAGATGTTTACCGATGCCCTTGGAATTGAC
GAGTACGGTGGGCCAAAGAAGAAGAGGAAGGTGTAGGCTTGGAATGGATCTTCGATCCCGATCGTTCAAA
CATTTGGCAATAAAGTTTCTTAAGATTGAATCCTGTTGCCGGTCTTGCGACGATTATCATATAATTTCTG
TTGAATTACGTTAAGCATGTAATAATTAACATGTAATGCATGACGTTATTTATGAGATGGGTTTTTATGA
TTAGAGTCCCGCAATTATACATTTAATACGCGATAGAAAACAAAATATAGCGCGCAAACTAGGATAAATT
ATCGCGCGCGGTGTCATCTATGTTACTAGATCGGGAATTGCCAAGCTAATTCTTGAAGACGAAAGGGCCT
CGTGATACGCCTATTTTTATAGGTTAATGTCATGATAATAATGGTTTCTTAGACGTCAGGTGGCACTTTT
CGGGGAAATGTGCGCGGAACCCCTATTTGTTTATTTTTCTAAATACATTCAAATATGTATCCGCTCATGA
GACAATAACCCTGATAAATGCTTCAATAATGGGACCGACTCGCGCTTGAGACGAAGCTTGACAGGATATA
TTGGCGGGTAAACCTAAGAGAAAAGAGCGTTTATTAGAATAATCGGATATTTAAAAGGGCGTGAAAAGGT
TTATCCGTTCGTCCATTTGTATGTGCATGCCAACCACAGGGTTCCCCTCGGGATCAAAGTACTTTGATCC
AACCCCTCCGCTGCTATAGTGCAGTCGGCTTCTGACGTTCAGTGCAGCCGTCATCTGAAAACGACATGTC
GCACAAGTCCTAAGTTACGCGACAGGCTGCCGCCCTGCCCTTTTCCTGGCGTTTTCTTGTCGCGTGTTTT
AGTCGCATAAAGTAGAATACTTGCGACTAGAACCGGAGACATTACGCCATGAACAAGAGCGCCGCCGCTG
GCCTGCTGGGCTATGCCCGCGTCAGCACCGACGACCAGGACTTGACCAACCAACGGGCCGAACTGCACGC
GGCCGGCTGCACCAAGCTGTTTTCCGAGAAGATCACCGGCACCAGGCGCGACCGCCCGGAGCTGGCCAGG
ATGCTTGACCACCTACGCCCTGGCGACGTTGTGACAGTGACCAGGCTAGACCGCCTGGCCCGCAGCACCC
GCGACCTACTGGACATTGCCGAGCGCATCCAGGAGGCCGGCGCGGGCCTGCGTAGCCTGGCAGAGCCGTG
GGCCGACACCACCACGCCGGCCGGCCGCATGGTGTTGACCGTGTTCGCCGGCATTGCCGAGTTCGAGCGT
TCCCTAATCATCGACCGCACCCGGAGCGGGCGCGAGGCCGCCAAGGCCCGAGGCGTGAAGTTTGGCCCCC
GCCCTACCCTCACCCCGGCACAGATCGCGCACGCCCGCGAGCTGATCGACCAGGAAGGCCGCACCGTGAA
AGAGGCGGCTGCACTGCTTGGCGTGCATCGCTCGACCCTGTACCGCGCACTTGAGCGCAGCGAGGAAGTG
ACGCCCACCGAGGCCAGGCGGCGCGGTGCCTTCCGTGAGGACGCATTGACCGAGGCCGACGCCCTGGCGG
CCGCCGAGAATGAACGCCAAGAGGAACAAGCATGAAACCGCACCAGGACGGCCAGGACGAACCGTTTTTC
ATTACCGAAGAGATCGAGGCGGAGATGATCGCGGCCGGGTACGTGTTCGAGCCGCCCGCGCACCTCTCAA
CCGTGCGGCTGCATGAAATCCTGGCCGGTTTGTCTGATGCCAAGCTGGCGGCCTGGCCGGCCAGCTTGGC
CGCTGAAGAAACCGAGCGCCGCCGTCTAAAAAGGTGATGTGTATTTGAGTAAAACAGCTTGCGTCATGCG
GTCGCTGCGTATATGATGCGATGAGTAAATAAACAAATACGCAAGGGGAACGCATGAAGGTTATCGCTGT
ACTTAACCAGAAAGGCGGGTCAGGCAAGACGACCATCGCAACCCATCTAGCCCGCGCCCTGCAACTCGCC
GGGGCCGATGTTCTGTTAGTCGATTCCGATCCCCAGGGCAGTGCCCGCGATTGGGCGGCCGTGCGGGAAG
ATCAACCGCTAACCGTTGTCGGCATCGACCGCCCGACGATTGACCGCGACGTGAAGGCCATCGGCCGGCG
CGACTTCGTAGTGATCGACGGAGCGCCCCAGGCGGCGGACTTGGCTGTGTCCGCGATCAAGGCAGCCGAC
TTCGTGCTGATTCCGGTGCAGCCAAGCCCTTACGACATATGGGCCACCGCCGACCTGGTGGAGCTGGTTA
AGCAGCGCATTGAGGTCACGGATGGAAGGCTACAAGCGGCCTTTGTCGTGTCGCGGGCGATCAAAGGCAC
GCGCATCGGCGGTGAGGTTGCCGAGGCGCTGGCCGGGTACGAGCTGCCCATTCTTGAGTCCCGTATCACG
CAGCGCGTGAGCTACCCAGGCACTGCCGCCGCCGGCACAACCGTTCTTGAATCAGAACCCGAGGGCGACG
CTGCCCGCGAGGTCCAGGCGCTGGCCGCTGAAATTAAATCAAAACTCATTTGAGTTAATGAGGTAAAGAG
AAAATGAGCAAAAGCACAAACACGCTAAGTGCCGGCCGTCCGAGCGCACGCAGCAGCAAGGCTGCAACGT
TGGCCAGCCTGGCAGACACGCCAGCCATGAAGCGGGTCAACTTTCAGTTGCCGGCGGAGGATCACACCAA
GCTGAAGATGTACGCGGTACGCCAAGGCAAGACCATTACCGAGCTGCTATCTGAATACATCGCGCAGCTA
CCAGAGTAAATGAGCAAATGAATAAATGAGTAGATGAATTTTAGCGGCTAAAGGAGGCGGCATGGAAAAT
CAAGAACAACCAGGCACCGACGCCGTGGAATGCCCCATGTGTGGAGGAACGGGCGGTTGGCCAGGCGTAA
GCGGCTGGGTTGCCTGCCGGCCCTGCAATGGCACTGGAACCCCCAAGCCCGAGGAATCGGCGTGAGCGGT
CGCAAACCATCCGGCCCGGTACAAATCGGCGCGGCGCTGGGTGATGACCTGGTGGAGAAGTTGAAGGCCG
CGCAGGCCGCCCAGCGGCAACGCATCGAGGCAGAAGCACGCCCCGGTGAATCGTGGCAAGCGGCCGCTGA
TCGAATCCGCAAAGAATCCCGGCAACCGCCGGCAGCCGGTGCGCCGTCGATTAGGAAGCCGCCCAAGGGC
GACGAGCAACCAGATTTTTTCGTTCCGATGCTCTATGACGTGGGCACCCGCGATAGTCGCAGCATCATGG
ACGTGGCCGTTTTCCGTCTGTCGAAGCGTGACCGACGAGCTGGCGAGGTGATCCGCTACGAGCTTCCAGA
CGGGCACGTAGAGGTTTCCGCAGGGCCGGCCGGCATGGCCAGTGTGTGGGATTACGACCTGGTACTGATG
GCGGTTTCCCATCTAACCGAATCCATGAACCGATACCGGGAAGGGAAGGGAGACAAGCCCGGCCGCGTGT
TCCGTCCACACGTTGCGGACGTACTCAAGTTCTGCCGGCGAGCCGATGGCGGAAAGCAGAAAGACGACCT
GGTAGAAACCTGCATTCGGTTAAACACCACGCACGTTGCCATGCAGCGTACGAAGAAGGCCAAGAACGGC
CGCCTGGTGACGGTATCCGAGGGTGAAGCCTTGATTAGCCGCTACAAGATCGTAAAGAGCGAAACCGGGC
GGCCGGAGTACATCGAGATCGAGCTAGCTGATTGGATGTACCGCGAGATCACAGAAGGCAAGAACCCGGA
CGTGCTGACGGTTCACCCCGATTACTTTTTGATCGATCCCGGCATCGGCCGTTTTCTCTACCGCCTGGCA
CGCCGCGCCGCAGGCAAGGCAGAAGCCAGATGGTTGTTCAAGACGATCTACGAACGCAGTGGCAGCGCCG
GAGAGTTCAAGAAGTTCTGTTTCACCGTGCGCAAGCTGATCGGGTCAAATGACCTGCCGGAGTACGATTT
GAAGGAGGAGGCGGGGCAGGCTGGCCCGATCCTAGTCATGCGCTACCGCAACCTGATCGAGGGCGAAGCA
TCCGCCGGTTCCTAATGTACGGAGCAGATGCTAGGGCAAATTGCCCTAGCAGGGGAAAAAGGTCGAAAAG
GACTCTTTCCTGTGGATAGCACGTACATTGGGAACCCAAAGCCGTACATTGGGAACCGGAACCCGTACAT
TGGGAACCCAAAGCCGTACATTGGGAACCGGTCACACATGTAAGTGACTGATATAAAAGAGAAAAAAGGC
GATTTTTCCGCCTAAAACTCTTTAAAACTTATTAAAACTCTTAAAACCCGCCTGGCCTGTGCATAACTGT
CTGGCCAGCGCACAGCCGAAGAGCTGCAAAAAGCGCCTACCCTTCGGTCGCTGCGCTCCCTACGCCCCGC
CGCTTCGCGTCGGCCTATCGCGGCCGCTGGCCGCTCAAAAATGGCTGGCCTACGGCCAGGCAATCTACCA
GGGCGCGGACAAGCCGCGCCGTCGCCACTCGACCGCCGGCGCCCACATCAAGGCACCCTGCCTCGCGCGT
TTCGGTGATGACGGTGAAAACCTCTGACACATGCAGCTCCCGGTGACGGTCACAGCTTGTCTGTAAGCGG
ATGCCGGGAGCAGACAAGCCCGTCAGGGCGCGTCAGCGGGTGTTGGCGGGTGTCGGGGCGCAGCCATGAC
CCAGTCACGTAGCGATAGCGGAGTGTATACTGGCTTAACTATGCGGCATCAGAGCAGATTGTACTGAGAG
TGCACCATATGCGGTGTGAAATACCGCACAGATGCGTAAGGAGAAAATACCGCATCAGGCGCTCTTCCGC
TTCCTCGCTCACTGACTCGCTGCGCTCGGTCGTTCGGCTGCGGCGAGCGGTATCAGCTCACTCAAAGGCG
GTAATACGGTTATCCACAGAATCAGGGGATAACGCAGGAAAGAACATGTGAGCAAAAGGCCAGCAAAAGG
CCAGGAACCGTAAAAAGGCCGCGTTGCTGGCGTTTTTCCATAGGCTCCGCCCCCCTGACGAGCATCACAA
AAATCGACGCTCAAGTCAGAGGTGGCGAAACCCGACAGGACTATAAAGATACCAGGCGTTTCCCCCTGGA
AGCTCCCTCGTGCGCTCTCCTGTTCCGACCCTGCCGCTTACCGGATACCTGTCCGCCTTTCTCCCTTCGG
GAAGCGTGGCGCTTTCTCATAGCTCACGCTGTAGGTATCTCAGTTCGGTGTAGGTCGTTCGCTCCAAGCT
GGGCTGTGTGCACGAACCCCCCGTTCAGCCCGACCGCTGCGCCTTATCCGGTAACTATCGTCTTGAGTCC
AACCCGGTAAGACACGACTTATCGCCACTGGCAGCAGCCACTGGTAACAGGATTAGCAGAGCGAGGTATG
TAGGCGGTGCTACAGAGTTCTTGAAGTGGTGGCCTAACTACGGCTACACTAGAAGGACAGTATTTGGTAT
CTGCGCTCTGCTGAAGCCAGTTACCTTCGGAAAAAGAGTTGGTAGCTCTTGATCCGGCAAACAAACCACC
GCTGGTAGCGGTGGTTTTTTTGTTTGCAAGCAGCAGATTACGCGCAGAAAAAAAGGATCTCAAGAAGATC
CTTTGATCTTTTCTACGGGGTCTGACGCTCAGTGGAACGAAAACTCACGTTAAGGGATTTTGGTCATGCA
TTCTAGGTGATTAGAAAAACTCATCGAGCATCAAATGAAACTGCAATTTATTCATATCAGGATTATCAAT
ACCATATTTTTGAAAAAGCCGTTTCTGTAATGAAGGAGAAAACTCACCGAGGCAGTTCCATAGGATGGCA
AGATCCTGGTATCGGTCTGCGATTCCGACTCGTCCAACATCAATACAACCTATTAATTTCCCCTCGTCAA
AAATAAGGTTATCAAGTGAGAAATCACCATGAGTGACGACTGAATCCGGTGAGAATGGCAAAAGTTTATG
CATTTCTTTCCAGACTTGTTCAACAGGCCAGCCATTACGCTCGTCATCAAAATCACTCGCATCAACCAAA
CCGTTATTCATTCGTGATTGCGCCTGAGCGAGTCGAAATACGCGATCGCTGTTAAAAGGACAATTACAAA
CAGGAATCGAATGCAACCGGCGCAGGAACACTGCCAGCGCATCAACAATATTTTCACCTGAATCAGGATA
TTCTTCTAATACCTGGAATGCTGTTTTCCCTGGGATCGCAGTGGTGAGTAACCATGCATCATCAGGAGTA
CGGATAAAATGCTTGATGGTCGGAAGAGGCATAAATTCCGTCAGCCAGTTTAGTCTGACCATCTCATCTG
TAACATCATTGGCAACGCTACCTTTGCCATGTTTCAGAAACAACTCTGGCGCATCGGGCTTCCCATACAA
TCGGTAGATTGTCGCACCTGATTGCCCGACATTATCGCGAGCCCATTTATACCCATATAAATCAGCATCC
ATGTTGGAATTTAATCGCGGCCTTGAGCAAGACGTTTCCCGTTGAATATGGCTCATAACAGAACTTATTA
TTTCCTTCCTCTTTTCTACAGTATTTAAAGATACCCCAAGAAGCTAATTATAACAAGACGAACTCCAATT
CACTGTTCCTTGCATTCTAAAACCTTAAATACCAGAAAACAGCTTTTTCAAAGTTGTTTTCAAAGTTGGC
GTATAACATAGTATCGACGGAGCCGATTTTGAAACCGCGGTGATCACAGGCAGCAACGCTCTGTCATCGT
TACAATCAACATGCTACCCTCCGCGAGATCATCCGTGTTTCAAACCCGGCAGCTTAGTTGCCGTTCTTCC
GAATAGCATCGGTAACATGAGCAAAGTCTGCCGCCTTACAACGGCTCTCCCGCTGACGCCGTCCCGGACT
GATGGGCTGCCTGTATCGAGTGGTGATTTTGTGCCGAGCTGCCGGTCGGGGAGCTGTTGGCTGGCTGGTG
GCAGGATATATTGTGGTGTAAACA
Features (pLannotate 1.2.2; 17 found; start..end, strand, type, name):
    637..981     +  promoter       CaMV 35S promoter: strong constitutive promoter from cauliflower mosaic virus
    934..980     +  promoter       minimal CaMV 35S promoter: minimal 35S promoter from cauliflower mosaic virus
   1013..1038    +  misc_feature   TMV Ω (fragment): translational enhancer from the tobacco mosaic virus 5'-leader sequence (Gallie et al., 1988)
   1064..3013    +  CDS            PHYB (fragment): PHYB_ARATH - Also known as HY3 From Arabidopsis thaliana (Mouse-ear cress).
   3209..3442    +  CDS            VP16 AD: transcriptional activation domain of herpes simplex virus protein VP16 (Triezenberg et al., 1988; Cousens et al., 1989); UL48
   3490..3742    +  terminator     NOS terminator: nopaline synthase terminator and poly(A) signal
   3863..3950    +  promoter       AmpR promoter (fragment): bla
   3979..4003    +  misc_feature   RB T-DNA repeat: right border repeat from nopaline C58 T-DNA
   4343..4744    +  CDS            Y4CG_SINFN (fragment): Protein inferred from homology: Swiss-Prot protein existence level 3. From Sinorhizobium fredii (strain NBRC 101917 / NGR234).
   5304..5933    +  CDS            pVS1 StaA: stability protein from the Pseudomonas plasmid pVS1 (Heeb et al., 2000)
   6362..7435    +  CDS            pVS1 RepA: replication protein from the Pseudomonas plasmid pVS1 (Heeb et al., 2000)
   7501..7695    +  rep_origin     pVS1 oriV: origin of replication for the Pseudomonas plasmid pVS1 (Heeb et al., 2000)
   7898..7937    +  CDS            rop (fragment): Rop protein, which maintains plasmids at low copy number; rop
   8039..8179    +  misc_feature   bom: basis of mobility region from pBR322
   8365..8953    -  rep_origin     ori: high-copy-number ColE1/pMB1/pBR322/pUC origin of replication
   9041..9856    -  CDS            KanR: aminoglycoside phosphotransferase; aph(3')-Ia; confers resistance to kanamycin in bacteria or G418 (Geneticin®) in eukaryotes
  10289..10313   +  misc_feature   LB T-DNA repeat: left border repeat from nopaline C58 T-DNA
