[The description below was written by a language model from this plasmid's Addgene catalogue record and pLannotate feature annotations shown in this document.]
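Description:
pEGB3_alpha2 35:PhyB:VP16 (GB2745) is a GoldenBraid-format binary plant expression plasmid of about 10.3 kb carrying a single transcriptional unit. It is built in an alpha-level GoldenBraid destination vector derived from pCambia1302. The name indicates alpha2, whereas the backbone field lists pDGB3_alpha1, a discrepancy the record does not resolve. The backbone has a high-copy ColE1/pMB1-type origin with the pBR322 bom region for propagation in E. coli. It also carries the pVS1 oriV with RepA and StaA, which support replication and stable maintenance in Agrobacterium. Bacterial selection is by kanamycin through an aph(3')-Ia gene located outside the T-DNA. Nopaline-type left and right border repeats flank the payload for Agrobacterium-mediated transfer into plant cells. No plant selectable marker is annotated between the borders.

The transcriptional unit is driven by the constitutive CaMV 35S promoter, followed by a fragment of the TMV omega translational enhancer, and ends with the NOS terminator. The coding region is a synthetic chimera. It joins the N-terminal photosensory portion of Arabidopsis thaliana phytochrome B (amino acids 1–650) to the herpes simplex virus VP16 transcriptional activation domain and a nuclear localization sequence. The NLS is stated in the catalogue entry but not separately annotated. Internal BsaI and BsmBI sites were removed for compatibility with Type IIS assembly. The unit was inserted via BsaI sites that were destroyed in cloning, and it can be released with BsmBI for combination with other units at the next assembly level.

The construct supplies the light-sensing activator half of a red-light-controlled synthetic gene switch for plants. The partner components of the switch are not part of this plasmid. The sequenced and depositor records differ by one nucleotide and give essentially identical annotations.
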