Addgene plasmid #160630: pEGB3_alpha2 35:PhyB:VP16 (GB2745)
Purpose: TU for the expression of chimeric construct comprising the N-terminal fragment of A. thaliana PhyB (amino acids 1-650) fused to the VP16 activation domain and a nuclear localization sequence. Part of a red light-controlled synthetic genetic switch
Depositing lab: Diego Orzaez.
Backbone
  Vector backbone: pDGB3_alpha1
  Backbone manufacturer: self-made; derived from pCambia1302 generated at the Cambia Institute
  Vector type: Plant Expression, Synthetic Biology
Growth in bacteria
  Bacterial resistance: Kanamycin, 50 μg/mL
  Growth temperature: 37°C
  Growth strain: DH5alpha
  Copy number: High Copy
Gene/Insert
  Gene/Insert name: PhyBVP16
  Species: Synthetic
  Insert size (bp): 3936
  Mutation: BsaI and BsmBI sites removed
  Promoter: 35S
  Cloning method: Restriction Enzyme; 5′ cloning site BsaI (destroyed during cloning); 3′ cloning site BsaI (destroyed during cloning)
  Sequencing primers: 5′ GGTGGCAGGATATATTGTGG
Terms and licenses: Academic/Nonprofit Terms; Industry Terms: Not Available to Industry
Depositor comments: Compatible with GoldenBraid; insert can be released with BsmBI
How to cite: pEGB3_alpha2 35:PhyB:VP16 (GB2745) was a gift from Diego Orzaez (Addgene plasmid # 160630 ; http://n2t.net/addgene:160630 ; RRID:Addgene_160630)
